LOCUS       Exported 8435 bp ds-DNA circular SYN 12-MAY-2021
DEFINITION  Encodes an sgRNA that creates a SSB near the poly(A) site of human
            NEAT1_1 isoform..
ACCESSION   .
VERSION     .
KEYWORDS    pX335-NEAT1_IS_v1
SOURCE      synthetic DNA construct
  ORGANISM  synthetic DNA construct
REFERENCE   1 (bases 1 to 8435)
  AUTHORS   Li R, Harvey AR, Hodgetts SI, Fox AH
  TITLE     Functional dissection of NEAT1 using genome editing reveals
            substantial localisation of the NEAT1_1 isoform outside
            paraspeckles.
  JOURNAL   RNA. 2017 Mar 21. pii: rna.059477.116. doi: 10.1261/rna.059477.116.
  PUBMED    28325845
REFERENCE   2 (bases 1 to 8435)
  AUTHORS   .
  TITLE     Direct Submission
  JOURNAL   Exported May 12, 2021 from SnapGene Server 1.1.58
            http://www.snapgene.com
FEATURES             Location/Qualifiers
     source          1..8435
                     /organism="synthetic DNA construct"
                     /mol_type="other DNA"
     promoter        1..241
                     /label=U6 promoter
                     /note="RNA polymerase III promoter for human U6 snRNA"
     primer_bind     1..21
                     /label=hU6-F
                     /note="Human U6 promoter, forward primer"
     primer_bind     172..191
                     /label=LKO.1 5'
                     /note="Human U6 promoter, forward primer"
     misc_RNA        270..345
                     /label=gRNA scaffold
                     /note="guide RNA scaffold for the Streptococcus pyogenes
                     CRISPR/Cas9 system"
     enhancer        442..727
                     /label=CMV enhancer
                     /note="human cytomegalovirus immediate early enhancer;
                     contains an 18-bp deletion relative to the standard CMV
                     enhancer"
     promoter        729..1006
                     /label=chicken beta-actin promoter
     intron          1007..1234
                     /label=hybrid intron
                     /note="hybrid between chicken beta-actin (CBA) and minute
                     virus of mice (MMV) introns (Gray et al., 2011)"
     CDS             1255..1281
                     /codon_start=1
                     /product="HA (human influenza hemagglutinin) epitope tag"
                     /label=HA
                     /translation="YPYDVPDYA"
     CDS             1285..1305
                     /codon_start=1
                     /product="nuclear localization signal of SV40 (simian virus
                     40) large T antigen"
                     /label=SV40 NLS
                     /translation="PKKKRKV"
     CDS             1315..5415
                     /codon_start=1
                     /product="nickase mutant of the Cas9 endonuclease from the
                     Streptococcus pyogenes Type II CRISPR/Cas system"
                     /label=Cas9(D10A)
                     /note="generates RNA-guided single strand nicks in DNA due
                     to the D10A mutation in the RuvC catalytic domain"
                     /translation="DKKYSIGLAIGTNSVGWAVITDEYKVPSKKFKVLGNTDRHSIKKN
                     LIGALLFDSGETAEATRLKRTARRRYTRRKNRICYLQEIFSNEMAKVDDSFFHRLEESF
                     LVEEDKKHERHPIFGNIVDEVAYHEKYPTIYHLRKKLVDSTDKADLRLIYLALAHMIKF
                     RGHFLIEGDLNPDNSDVDKLFIQLVQTYNQLFEENPINASGVDAKAILSARLSKSRRLE
                     NLIAQLPGEKKNGLFGNLIALSLGLTPNFKSNFDLAEDAKLQLSKDTYDDDLDNLLAQI
                     GDQYADLFLAAKNLSDAILLSDILRVNTEITKAPLSASMIKRYDEHHQDLTLLKALVRQ
                     QLPEKYKEIFFDQSKNGYAGYIDGGASQEEFYKFIKPILEKMDGTEELLVKLNREDLLR
                     KQRTFDNGSIPHQIHLGELHAILRRQEDFYPFLKDNREKIEKILTFRIPYYVGPLARGN
                     SRFAWMTRKSEETITPWNFEEVVDKGASAQSFIERMTNFDKNLPNEKVLPKHSLLYEYF
                     TVYNELTKVKYVTEGMRKPAFLSGEQKKAIVDLLFKTNRKVTVKQLKEDYFKKIECFDS
                     VEISGVEDRFNASLGTYHDLLKIIKDKDFLDNEENEDILEDIVLTLTLFEDREMIEERL
                     KTYAHLFDDKVMKQLKRRRYTGWGRLSRKLINGIRDKQSGKTILDFLKSDGFANRNFMQ
                     LIHDDSLTFKEDIQKAQVSGQGDSLHEHIANLAGSPAIKKGILQTVKVVDELVKVMGRH
                     KPENIVIEMARENQTTQKGQKNSRERMKRIEEGIKELGSQILKEHPVENTQLQNEKLYL
                     YYLQNGRDMYVDQELDINRLSDYDVDHIVPQSFLKDDSIDNKVLTRSDKNRGKSDNVPS
                     EEVVKKMKNYWRQLLNAKLITQRKFDNLTKAERGGLSELDKAGFIKRQLVETRQITKHV
                     AQILDSRMNTKYDENDKLIREVKVITLKSKLVSDFRKDFQFYKVREINNYHHAHDAYLN
                     AVVGTALIKKYPKLESEFVYGDYKVYDVRKMIAKSEQEIGKATAKYFFYSNIMNFFKTE
                     ITLANGEIRKRPLIETNGETGEIVWDKGRDFATVRKVLSMPQVNIVKKTEVQTGGFSKE
                     SILPKRNSDKLIARKKDWDPKKYGGFDSPTVAYSVLVVAKVEKGKSKKLKSVKELLGIT
                     IMERSSFEKNPIDFLEAKGYKEVKKDLIIKLPKYSLFELENGRKRMLASAGELQKGNEL
                     ALPSKYVNFLYLASHYEKLKGSPEDNEQKQLFVEQHKHYLDEIIEQISEFSKRVILADA
                     NLDKVLSAYNKHRDKPIREQAENIIHLFTLTNLGAPAAFKYFDTTIDRKRYTSTKEVLD
                     ATLIHQSITGLYETRIDLSQLGGD"
     CDS             5419..5439
                     /codon_start=1
                     /product="nuclear localization signal of SV40 (simian virus
                     40) large T antigen"
                     /label=SV40 NLS
                     /translation="PKKKRKV"
     primer_bind     complement(5476..5493)
                     /label=BGH-rev
                     /note="Bovine growth hormone terminator, reverse primer.
                     Also called BGH reverse"
     polyA_signal    5482..5689
                     /label=bGH poly(A) signal
                     /note="bovine growth hormone polyadenylation signal"
     repeat_region   5698..5838
                     /label=AAV2 ITR
                     /note="inverted terminal repeat of adeno-associated virus
                     serotype 2"
     repeat_region   5698..5827
                     /label=AAV2 ITR
     rep_origin      5913..6368
                     /direction=RIGHT
                     /label=f1 ori
                     /note="f1 bacteriophage origin of replication; arrow
                     indicates direction of (+) strand synthesis"
     primer_bind     complement(6000..6019)
                     /label=F1ori-R
                     /note="F1 origin, reverse primer"
     primer_bind     6210..6231
                     /label=F1ori-F
                     /note="F1 origin, forward primer"
     primer_bind     complement(6385..6404)
                     /label=pRS-marker
                     /note="pRS vectors, use to sequence yeast selectable
                     marker"
     primer_bind     6504..6526
                     /label=pGEX 3'
                     /note="pGEX vectors, reverse primer"
     primer_bind     complement(6564..6582)
                     /label=pBRforEco
                     /note="pBR322 vectors, upsteam of EcoRI site, forward
                     primer"
     promoter        6650..6754
                     /gene="bla"
                     /label=AmpR promoter
     CDS             6755..7615
                     /codon_start=1
                     /gene="bla"
                     /product="beta-lactamase"
                     /label=AmpR
                     /note="confers resistance to ampicillin, carbenicillin, and
                     related antibiotics"
                     /translation="MSIQHFRVALIPFFAAFCLPVFAHPETLVKVKDAEDQLGARVGYI
                     ELDLNSGKILESFRPEERFPMMSTFKVLLCGAVLSRIDAGQEQLGRRIHYSQNDLVEYS
                     PVTEKHLTDGMTVRELCSAAITMSDNTAANLLLTTIGGPKELTAFLHNMGDHVTRLDRW
                     EPELNEAIPNDERDTTMPVAMATTLRKLLTGELLTLASRQQLIDWMEADKVAGPLLRSA
                     LPAGWFIADKSGAGERGSRGIIAALGPDGKPSRIVVIYTTGSQATMDERNRQIAEIGAS
                     LIKHW"
     primer_bind     complement(6973..6992)
                     /label=Amp-R
                     /note="Ampicillin resistance gene, reverse primer"
     rep_origin      7786..8374
                     /direction=RIGHT
                     /label=ori
                     /note="high-copy-number ColE1/pMB1/pBR322/pUC origin of
                     replication"
     primer_bind     8275..8294
                     /label=pBR322ori-F
                     /note="pBR322 origin, forward primer"
ORIGIN
        1 gagggcctat ttcccatgat tccttcatat ttgcatatac gatacaaggc tgttagagag
       61 ataattggaa ttaatttgac tgtaaacaca aagatattag tacaaaatac gtgacgtaga
      121 aagtaataat ttcttgggta gtttgcagtt ttaaaattat gttttaaaat ggactatcat
      181 atgcttaccg taacttgaaa gtatttcgat ttcttggctt tatatatctt gtggaaagga
      241 cgaaacaccg tattagtcac gcatgtatgg ttttagagct agaaatagca agttaaaata
      301 aggctagtcc gttatcaact tgaaaaagtg gcaccgagtc ggtgcttttt tgttttagag
      361 ctagaaatag caagttaaaa taaggctagt ccgtttttag cgcgtgcgcc aattctgcag
      421 acaaatggct ctagaggtac ccgttacata acttacggta aatggcccgc ctggctgacc
      481 gcccaacgac ccccgcccat tgacgtcaat agtaacgcca atagggactt tccattgacg
      541 tcaatgggtg gagtatttac ggtaaactgc ccacttggca gtacatcaag tgtatcatat
      601 gccaagtacg ccccctattg acgtcaatga cggtaaatgg cccgcctggc attgtgccca
      661 gtacatgacc ttatgggact ttcctacttg gcagtacatc tacgtattag tcatcgctat
      721 taccatggtc gaggtgagcc ccacgttctg cttcactctc cccatctccc ccccctcccc
      781 acccccaatt ttgtatttat ttatttttta attattttgt gcagcgatgg gggcgggggg
      841 gggggggggg cgcgcgccag gcggggcggg gcggggcgag gggcggggcg gggcgaggcg
      901 gagaggtgcg gcggcagcca atcagagcgg cgcgctccga aagtttcctt ttatggcgag
      961 gcggcggcgg cggcggccct ataaaaagcg aagcgcgcgg cgggcgggag tcgctgcgcg
     1021 ctgccttcgc cccgtgcccc gctccgccgc cgcctcgcgc cgcccgcccc ggctctgact
     1081 gaccgcgtta ctcccacagg tgagcgggcg ggacggccct tctcctccgg gctgtaatta
     1141 gctgagcaag aggtaagggt ttaagggatg gttggttggt ggggtattaa tgtttaatta
     1201 cctggagcac ctgcctgaaa tcactttttt tcaggttgga ccggtgccac catgtaccca
     1261 tacgatgttc cagattacgc ttcgccgaag aaaaagcgca aggtcgaagc gtccgacaag
     1321 aagtacagca tcggcctggc catcggcacc aactctgtgg gctgggccgt gatcaccgac
     1381 gagtacaagg tgcccagcaa gaaattcaag gtgctgggca acaccgaccg gcacagcatc
     1441 aagaagaacc tgatcggagc cctgctgttc gacagcggcg aaacagccga ggccacccgg
     1501 ctgaagagaa ccgccagaag aagatacacc agacggaaga accggatctg ctatctgcaa
     1561 gagatcttca gcaacgagat ggccaaggtg gacgacagct tcttccacag actggaagag
     1621 tccttcctgg tggaagagga taagaagcac gagcggcacc ccatcttcgg caacatcgtg
     1681 gacgaggtgg cctaccacga gaagtacccc accatctacc acctgagaaa gaaactggtg
     1741 gacagcaccg acaaggccga cctgcggctg atctatctgg ccctggccca catgatcaag
     1801 ttccggggcc acttcctgat cgagggcgac ctgaaccccg acaacagcga cgtggacaag
     1861 ctgttcatcc agctggtgca gacctacaac cagctgttcg aggaaaaccc catcaacgcc
     1921 agcggcgtgg acgccaaggc catcctgtct gccagactga gcaagagcag acggctggaa
     1981 aatctgatcg cccagctgcc cggcgagaag aagaatggcc tgttcggcaa cctgattgcc
     2041 ctgagcctgg gcctgacccc caacttcaag agcaacttcg acctggccga ggatgccaaa
     2101 ctgcagctga gcaaggacac ctacgacgac gacctggaca acctgctggc ccagatcggc
     2161 gaccagtacg ccgacctgtt tctggccgcc aagaacctgt ccgacgccat cctgctgagc
     2221 gacatcctga gagtgaacac cgagatcacc aaggcccccc tgagcgcctc tatgatcaag
     2281 agatacgacg agcaccacca ggacctgacc ctgctgaaag ctctcgtgcg gcagcagctg
     2341 cctgagaagt acaaagagat tttcttcgac cagagcaaga acggctacgc cggctacatt
     2401 gacggcggag ccagccagga agagttctac aagttcatca agcccatcct ggaaaagatg
     2461 gacggcaccg aggaactgct cgtgaagctg aacagagagg acctgctgcg gaagcagcgg
     2521 accttcgaca acggcagcat cccccaccag atccacctgg gagagctgca cgccattctg
     2581 cggcggcagg aagattttta cccattcctg aaggacaacc gggaaaagat cgagaagatc
     2641 ctgaccttcc gcatccccta ctacgtgggc cctctggcca ggggaaacag cagattcgcc
     2701 tggatgacca gaaagagcga ggaaaccatc accccctgga acttcgagga agtggtggac
     2761 aagggcgctt ccgcccagag cttcatcgag cggatgacca acttcgataa gaacctgccc
     2821 aacgagaagg tgctgcccaa gcacagcctg ctgtacgagt acttcaccgt gtataacgag
     2881 ctgaccaaag tgaaatacgt gaccgaggga atgagaaagc ccgccttcct gagcggcgag
     2941 cagaaaaagg ccatcgtgga cctgctgttc aagaccaacc ggaaagtgac cgtgaagcag
     3001 ctgaaagagg actacttcaa gaaaatcgag tgcttcgact ccgtggaaat ctccggcgtg
     3061 gaagatcggt tcaacgcctc cctgggcaca taccacgatc tgctgaaaat tatcaaggac
     3121 aaggacttcc tggacaatga ggaaaacgag gacattctgg aagatatcgt gctgaccctg
     3181 acactgtttg aggacagaga gatgatcgag gaacggctga aaacctatgc ccacctgttc
     3241 gacgacaaag tgatgaagca gctgaagcgg cggagataca ccggctgggg caggctgagc
     3301 cggaagctga tcaacggcat ccgggacaag cagtccggca agacaatcct ggatttcctg
     3361 aagtccgacg gcttcgccaa cagaaacttc atgcagctga tccacgacga cagcctgacc
     3421 tttaaagagg acatccagaa agcccaggtg tccggccagg gcgatagcct gcacgagcac
     3481 attgccaatc tggccggcag ccccgccatt aagaagggca tcctgcagac agtgaaggtg
     3541 gtggacgagc tcgtgaaagt gatgggccgg cacaagcccg agaacatcgt gatcgaaatg
     3601 gccagagaga accagaccac ccagaaggga cagaagaaca gccgcgagag aatgaagcgg
     3661 atcgaagagg gcatcaaaga gctgggcagc cagatcctga aagaacaccc cgtggaaaac
     3721 acccagctgc agaacgagaa gctgtacctg tactacctgc agaatgggcg ggatatgtac
     3781 gtggaccagg aactggacat caaccggctg tccgactacg atgtggacca tatcgtgcct
     3841 cagagctttc tgaaggacga ctccatcgac aacaaggtgc tgaccagaag cgacaagaac
     3901 cggggcaaga gcgacaacgt gccctccgaa gaggtcgtga agaagatgaa gaactactgg
     3961 cggcagctgc tgaacgccaa gctgattacc cagagaaagt tcgacaatct gaccaaggcc
     4021 gagagaggcg gcctgagcga actggataag gccggcttca tcaagagaca gctggtggaa
     4081 acccggcaga tcacaaagca cgtggcacag atcctggact cccggatgaa cactaagtac
     4141 gacgagaatg acaagctgat ccgggaagtg aaagtgatca ccctgaagtc caagctggtg
     4201 tccgatttcc ggaaggattt ccagttttac aaagtgcgcg agatcaacaa ctaccaccac
     4261 gcccacgacg cctacctgaa cgccgtcgtg ggaaccgccc tgatcaaaaa gtaccctaag
     4321 ctggaaagcg agttcgtgta cggcgactac aaggtgtacg acgtgcggaa gatgatcgcc
     4381 aagagcgagc aggaaatcgg caaggctacc gccaagtact tcttctacag caacatcatg
     4441 aactttttca agaccgagat taccctggcc aacggcgaga tccggaagcg gcctctgatc
     4501 gagacaaacg gcgaaaccgg ggagatcgtg tgggataagg gccgggattt tgccaccgtg
     4561 cggaaagtgc tgagcatgcc ccaagtgaat atcgtgaaaa agaccgaggt gcagacaggc
     4621 ggcttcagca aagagtctat cctgcccaag aggaacagcg ataagctgat cgccagaaag
     4681 aaggactggg accctaagaa gtacggcggc ttcgacagcc ccaccgtggc ctattctgtg
     4741 ctggtggtgg ccaaagtgga aaagggcaag tccaagaaac tgaagagtgt gaaagagctg
     4801 ctggggatca ccatcatgga aagaagcagc ttcgagaaga atcccatcga ctttctggaa
     4861 gccaagggct acaaagaagt gaaaaaggac ctgatcatca agctgcctaa gtactccctg
     4921 ttcgagctgg aaaacggccg gaagagaatg ctggcctctg ccggcgaact gcagaaggga
     4981 aacgaactgg ccctgccctc caaatatgtg aacttcctgt acctggccag ccactatgag
     5041 aagctgaagg gctcccccga ggataatgag cagaaacagc tgtttgtgga acagcacaag
     5101 cactacctgg acgagatcat cgagcagatc agcgagttct ccaagagagt gatcctggcc
     5161 gacgctaatc tggacaaagt gctgtccgcc tacaacaagc accgggataa gcccatcaga
     5221 gagcaggccg agaatatcat ccacctgttt accctgacca atctgggagc ccctgccgcc
     5281 ttcaagtact ttgacaccac catcgaccgg aagaggtaca ccagcaccaa agaggtgctg
     5341 gacgccaccc tgatccacca gagcatcacc ggcctgtacg agacacggat cgacctgtct
     5401 cagctgggag gcgacagccc caagaagaag agaaaggtgg aggccagcta agaattccta
     5461 gagctcgctg atcagcctcg actgtgcctt ctagttgcca gccatctgtt gtttgcccct
     5521 cccccgtgcc ttccttgacc ctggaaggtg ccactcccac tgtcctttcc taataaaatg
     5581 aggaaattgc atcgcattgt ctgagtaggt gtcattctat tctggggggt ggggtggggc
     5641 aggacagcaa gggggaggat tgggaagaga atagcaggca tgctggggag cggccgcagg
     5701 aacccctagt gatggagttg gccactccct ctctgcgcgc tcgctcgctc actgaggccg
     5761 ggcgaccaaa ggtcgcccga cgcccgggct ttgcccgggc ggcctcagtg agcgagcgag
     5821 cgcgcagctg cctgcagggg cgcctgatgc ggtattttct ccttacgcat ctgtgcggta
     5881 tttcacaccg catannnnnn nnnnnnnnnn nnnnnnnnnn nnnnnnnnnn nnnnnnnnnn
     5941 nnnnnnnnnn nnnnnnnnnn nnnnnnnnnn nnnnnnnnnn nnnnnnnnnt nnnnnnnnnn
     6001 nnnnnnnnnn nnnnnnnnnn nnnnnnnnnn nnnnnncnnn nnnnnnnnnn nnnnnnnnnn
     6061 nnnnnnnnnn nnnnnnnnnn nnnnnnnnnn nnnnnnnnnn nnnnnnnnnn nnnnnnnnnn
     6121 nnnnnnnnnn nnnnnnnnnn nnnnnnnnnn nnnnnnnnnn nnnnnnnnnn nnnnnnnncc
     6181 tttgacgttg gagtccacgt tctttaatag tggactcttg ttccaaactg gaacaacact
     6241 caactctatc tcgggctatt cttttgattt ataagggatt ttgccgattt cggtctattg
     6301 gttaaaaaat gagctgattt aacaaaaatt taacgcgaat tttaacaaaa tattaacgtt
     6361 tacaatttta tggtgcactc tcagtacaat ctgctctgat gccgcatagt taagccagcc
     6421 ccgacacccg ccaacacccg ctgacgcgcc ctgacgggct tgtctgctcc cggcatccgc
     6481 ttacagacaa gctgtgaccg tctccgggag ctgcatgtgt cagaggtttt caccgtcatc
     6541 accgaaacgc gcgagacgaa agggcctcgt gatacgccta tttttatagg ttaatgtcat
     6601 gataataatg gtttcttaga cgtcaggtgg cacttttcgg ggaaatgtgc gcggaacccc
     6661 tatttgttta tttttctaaa tacattcaaa tatgtatccg ctcatgagac aataaccctg
     6721 ataaatgctt caataatatt gaaaaaggaa gagtatgagt attcaacatt tccgtgtcgc
     6781 ccttattccc ttttttgcgg cattttgcct tcctgttttt gctcacccag aaacgctggt
     6841 gaaagtaaaa gatgctgaag atcagttggg tgcacgagtg ggttacatcg aactggatct
     6901 caacagcggt aagatccttg agagttttcg ccccgaagaa cgttttccaa tgatgagcac
     6961 ttttaaagtt ctgctatgtg gcgcggtatt atcccgtatt gacgccgggc aagagcaact
     7021 cggtcgccgc atacactatt ctcagaatga cttggttgag tactcaccag tcacagaaaa
     7081 gcatcttacg gatggcatga cagtaagaga attatgcagt gctgccataa ccatgagtga
     7141 taacactgcg gccaacttac ttctgacaac gatcggagga ccgaaggagc taaccgcttt
     7201 tttgcacaac atgggggatc atgtaactcg ccttgatcgt tgggaaccgg agctgaatga
     7261 agccatacca aacgacgagc gtgacaccac gatgcctgta gcaatggcaa caacgttgcg
     7321 caaactatta actggcgaac tacttactct agcttcccgg caacaattaa tagactggat
     7381 ggaggcggat aaagttgcag gaccacttct gcgctcggcc cttccggctg gctggtttat
     7441 tgctgataaa tctggagccg gtgagcgtgg aagccgcggt atcattgcag cactggggcc
     7501 agatggtaag ccctcccgta tcgtagttat ctacacgacg gggagtcagg caactatgga
     7561 tgaacgaaat agacagatcg ctgagatagg tgcctcactg attaagcatt ggtaactgtc
     7621 agaccaagtt tactcatata tactttagat tgatttaaaa cttcattttt aatttaaaag
     7681 gatctaggtg aagatccttt ttgataatct catgaccaaa atcccttaac gtgagttttc
     7741 gttccactga gcgtcagacc ccgtagaaaa gatcaaagga tcttcttgag atcctttttt
     7801 tctgcgcgta atctgctgct tgcaaacaaa aaaaccaccg ctaccagcgg tggtttgttt
     7861 gccggatcaa gagctaccaa ctctttttcc gaaggtaact ggcttcagca gagcgcagat
     7921 accaaatact gttcttctag tgtagccgta gttaggccac cacttcaaga actctgtagc
     7981 accgcctaca tacctcgctc tgctaatcct gttaccagtg gctgctgcca gtggcgataa
     8041 gtcgtgtctt accgggttgg actcaagacg atagttaccg gataaggcgc agcggtcggg
     8101 ctgaacgggg ggttcgtgca cacagcccag cttggagcga acgacctaca ccgaactgag
     8161 atacctacag cgtgagctat gagaaagcgc cacgcttccc gaagggagaa aggcggacag
     8221 gtatccggta agcggcaggg tcggaacagg agagcgcacg agggagcttc cagggggaaa
     8281 cgcctggtat ctttatagtc ctgtcgggtt tcgccacctc tgacttgagc gtcgattttt
     8341 gtgatgctcg tcaggggggc ggagcctatg gaaaaacgcc agcaacgcgg cctttttacg
     8401 gttcctggcc ttttgctggc cttttgctca catgt
//
