[The description below was written by a language model from this plasmid's Addgene catalogue record and the feature table of its GenBank file.]
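Description:
pX335-NEAT1_IS_v1 is an 8,435 bp mammalian CRISPR plasmid built on the pX335 backbone, an all-in-one vector that expresses both a single guide RNA and the D10A nickase form of Streptococcus pyogenes Cas9. It is maintained in E. coli as a high-copy plasmid through a ColE1/pUC-type origin and selected with ampicillin via the beta-lactamase gene. An f1 phage origin is also present. A single AAV2 inverted terminal repeat is annotated downstream of the Cas9 cassette. With only one ITR listed, the record gives no indication that the plasmid is intended for AAV packaging.

The guide cassette uses the human U6 RNA polymerase III promoter to drive a spacer targeting human NEAT1, which was inserted between the backbone's BbsI sites (both destroyed by cloning) and sits directly upstream of the S. pyogenes gRNA scaffold. The second cassette uses a hybrid promoter made of the CMV enhancer, the chicken beta-actin promoter and a chimeric CBA/MVM intron. It expresses Cas9(D10A) carrying an N-terminal HA epitope tag and flanked by SV40 nuclear localization signals, and it ends in the bovine growth hormone polyadenylation signal. The D10A mutation inactivates the RuvC domain, so the enzyme nicks one strand rather than making a double-strand break.

According to the record, this guide directs a single-strand break near the poly(A) site of the short NEAT1_1 isoform. The plasmid was made for genome-editing work dissecting NEAT1 isoform function and localisation relative to paraspeckles. Nickase plasmids are often used in pairs with an offset guide, but the record does not name a partner construct or the exact editing strategy. No mammalian selection marker or fluorescent reporter is annotated.
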