Addgene plasmid #97085: pX335-NEAT1_IS_v1
Purpose: Encodes an sgRNA that creates a SSB near the poly(A) site of human NEAT1_1 isoform.
Depositing lab: Archa Fox. Depositing organization: University of Western Australia. Publication: Functional dissection of NEAT1 using genome editing reveals substantial localisation of the NEAT1_1 isoform outside paraspeckles. Li R, Harvey AR, Hodgetts SI, Fox AH. RNA. 2017 Mar 21. pii: rna.059477.116. doi: 10.1261/rna.059477.116. PubMed 28325845.
Backbone
  Vector backbone: pX335
  Backbone manufacturer: Feng Zhang (Addgene #42235)
  Vector type: CRISPR
Growth in bacteria
  Bacterial resistance: Ampicillin, 100 μg/mL
  Growth temperature: 37°C
  Growth strain: DH5alpha
  Copy number: High Copy
Gene/Insert
  Gene/Insert name: sgRNA NEAT1_IS_v1
  gRNA/shRNA sequence: CACCGTATTAGTCACGCATGTATG
  Species: H. sapiens (human)
  Promoter: U6
  Cloning method: Restriction Enzyme; 5′ cloning site BbsI (destroyed during cloning); 3′ cloning site BbsI (destroyed during cloning)
  Sequencing primers: 5′ CATATGCTTACCGTAAC
Terms and licenses: Academic/Nonprofit Terms; Industry Terms: Not Available to Industry
How to cite: pX335-NEAT1_IS_v1 was a gift from Archa Fox (Addgene plasmid # 97085 ; http://n2t.net/addgene:97085 ; RRID:Addgene_97085)
