>Addgene plasmid #97085 | pX335-NEAT1_IS_v1 | addgene partial sequence | sequence record 189637 | Addgene Partial NGS Result
CGCTGCCTTCGCCCCGTGCCCCGCTCCGCCGCCGCCTCGCGCCGCCCGCCCCGGCTCTGACTGACCGCGT
TACTCCCACAGGTGAGCGGGCGGGACGGCCCTTCTCCTCCGGGCTGTAATTAGCTGAGCAAGAGGTAAGG
GTTTAAGGGATGGTTGGTTGGTGGGGTATTAATGTTTAATTACCTGGAGCACCTGCCTGAAATCACTTTT
TTTCAGGTTGGACCGGTGCCACCATGTACCCATACGATGTTCCAGATTACGCTTCGCCGAAGAAAAAGCG
CAAGGTCGAAGCGTCCGACAAGAAGTACAGCATCGGCCTGGCCATCGGCACCAACTCTGTGGGCTGGGCC
GTGATCACCGACGAGTACAAGGTGCCCAGCAAGAAATTCAAGGTGCTGGGCAACACCGACCGGCACAGCA
TCAAGAAGAACCTGATCGGAGCCCTGCTGTTCGACAGCGGCGAAACAGCCGAGGCCACCCGGCTGAAGAG
AACCGCCAGAAGAAGATACACCAGACGGAAGAACCGGATCTGCTATCTGCAAGAGATCTTCAGCAACGAG
ATGGCCAAGGTGGACGACAGCTTCTTCCACAGACTGGAAGAGTCCTTCCTGGTGGAAGAGGATAAGAAGC
ACGAGCGGCACCCCATCTTCGGCAACATCGTGGACGAGGTGGCCTACCACGAGAAGTACCCCACCATCTA
CCACCTGAGAAAGAAACTGGTGGACAGCACCGACAAGGCCGACCTGCGGCTGATCTATCTGGCCCTGGCC
CACATGATCAAGTTCCGGGGCCACTTCCTGATCGAGGGCGACCTGAACCCCGACAACAGCGACGTGGACA
AGCTGTTCATCCAGCTGGTGCAGACCTACAACCAGCTGTTCGAGGAAAACCCCATCAACGCCAGCGGCGT
GGACGCCAAGGCCATCCTGTCTGCCAGACTGAGCAAGAGCAGACGGCTGGAAAATCTGATCGCCCAGCTG
CCCGGCGAGAAGAAGAATGGCCTGTTCGGCAACCTGATTGCCCTGAGCCTGGGCCTGACCCCCAACTTCA
AGAGCAACTTCGACCTGGCCGAGGATGCCAAACTGCAGCTGAGCAAGGACACCTACGACGACGACCTGGA
CAACCTGCTGGCCCAGATCGGCGACCAGTACGCCGACCTGTTTCTGGCCGCCAAGAACCTGTCCGACGCC
ATCCTGCTGAGCGACATCCTGAGAGTGAACACCGAGATCACCAAGGCCCCCCTGAGCGCCTCTATGATCA
AGAGATACGACGAGCACCACCAGGACCTGACCCTGCTGAAAGCTCTCGTGCGGCAGCAGCTGCCTGAGAA
GTACAAAGAGATTTTCTTCGACCAGAGCAAGAACGGCTACGCCGGCTACATTGACGGCGGAGCCAGCCAG
GAAGAGTTCTACAAGTTCATCAAGCCCATCCTGGAAAAGATGGACGGCACCGAGGAACTGCTCGTGAAGC
TGAACAGAGAGGACCTGCTGCGGAAGCAGCGGACCTTCGACAACGGCAGCATCCCCCACCAGATCCACCT
GGGAGAGCTGCACGCCATTCTGCGGCGGCAGGAAGATTTTTACCCATTCCTGAAGGACAACCGGGAAAAG
ATCGAGAAGATCCTGACCTTCCGCATCCCCTACTACGTGGGCCCTCTGGCCAGGGGAAACAGCAGATTCG
CCTGGATGACCAGAAAGAGCGAGGAAACCATCACCCCCTGGAACTTCGAGGAAGTGGTGGACAAGGGCGC
TTCCGCCCAGAGCTTCATCGAGCGGATGACCAACTTCGATAAGAACCTGCCCAACGAGAAGGTGCTGCCC
AAGCACAGCCTGCTGTACGAGTACTTCACCGTGTATAACGAGCTGACCAAAGTGAAATACGTGACCGAGG
GAATGAGAAAGCCCGCCTTCCTGAGCGGCGAGCAGAAAAAGGCCATCGTGGACCTGCTGTTCAAGACCAA
CCGGAAAGTGACCGTGAAGCAGCTGAAAGAGGACTACTTCAAGAAAATCGAGTGCTTCGACTCCGTGGAA
ATCTCCGGCGTGGAAGATCGGTTCAACGCCTCCCTGGGCACATACCACGATCTGCTGAAAATTATCAAGG
ACAAGGACTTCCTGGACAATGAGGAAAACGAGGACATTCTGGAAGATATCGTGCTGACCCTGACACTGTT
TGAGGACAGAGAGATGATCGAGGAACGGCTGAAAACCTATGCCCACCTGTTCGACGACAAAGTGATGAAG
CAGCTGAAGCGGCGGAGATACACCGGCTGGGGCAGGCTGAGCCGGAAGCTGATCAACGGCATCCGGGACA
AGCAGTCCGGCAAGACAATCCTGGATTTCCTGAAGTCCGACGGCTTCGCCAACAGAAACTTCATGCAGCT
GATCCACGACGACAGCCTGACCTTTAAAGAGGACATCCAGAAAGCCCAGGTGTCCGGCCAGGGCGATAGC
CTGCACGAGCACATTGCCAATCTGGCCGGCAGCCCCGCCATTAAGAAGGGCATCCTGCAGACAGTGAAGG
TGGTGGACGAGCTCGTGAAAGTGATGGGCCGGCACAAGCCCGAGAACATCGTGATCGAAATGGCCAGAGA
GAACCAGACCACCCAGAAGGGACAGAAGAACAGCCGCGAGAGAATGAAGCGGATCGAAGAGGGCATCAAA
GAGCTGGGCAGCCAGATCCTGAAAGAACACCCCGTGGAAAACACCCAGCTGCAGAACGAGAAGCTGTACC
TGTACTACCTGCAGAATGGGCGGGATATGTACGTGGACCAGGAACTGGACATCAACCGGCTGTCCGACTA
CGATGTGGACCATATCGTGCCTCAGAGCTTTCTGAAGGACGACTCCATCGACAACAAGGTGCTGACCAGA
AGCGACAAGAACCGGGGCAAGAGCGACAACGTGCCCTCCGAAGAGGTCGTGAAGAAGATGAAGAACTACT
GGCGGCAGCTGCTGAACGCCAAGCTGATTACCCAGAGAAAGTTCGACAATCTGACCAAGGCCGAGAGAGG
CGGCCTGAGCGAACTGGATAAGGCCGGCTTCATCAAGAGACAGCTGGTGGAAACCCGGCAGATCACAAAG
CACGTGGCACAGATCCTGGACTCCCGGATGAACACTAAGTACGACGAGAATGACAAGCTGATCCGGGAAG
TGAAAGTGATCACCCTGAAGTCCAAGCTGGTGTCCGATTTCCGGAAGGATTTCCAGTTTTACAAAGTGCG
CGAGATCAACAACTACCACCACGCCCACGACGCCTACCTGAACGCCGTCGTGGGAACCGCCCTGATCAAA
AAGTACCCTAAGCTGGAAAGCGAGTTCGTGTACGGCGACTACAAGGTGTACGACGTGCGGAAGATGATCG
CCAAGAGCGAGCAGGAAATCGGCAAGGCTACCGCCAAGTACTTCTTCTACAGCAACATCATGAACTTTTT
CAAGACCGAGATTACCCTGGCCAACGGCGAGATCCGGAAGCGGCCTCTGATCGAGACAAACGGCGAAACC
GGGGAGATCGTGTGGGATAAGGGCCGGGATTTTGCCACCGTGCGGAAAGTGCTGAGCATGCCCCAAGTGA
ATATCGTGAAAAAGACCGAGGTGCAGACAGGCGGCTTCAGCAAAGAGTCTATCCTGCCCAAGAGGAACAG
CGATAAGCTGATCGCCAGAAAGAAGGACTGGGACCCTAAGAAGTACGGCGGCTTCGACAGCCCCACCGTG
GCCTATTCTGTGCTGGTGGTGGCCAAAGTGGAAAAGGGCAAGTCCAAGAAACTGAAGAGTGTGAAAGAGC
TGCTGGGGATCACCATCATGGAAAGAAGCAGCTTCGAGAAGAATCCCATCGACTTTCTGGAAGCCAAGGG
CTACAAAGAAGTGAAAAAGGACCTGATCATCAAGCTGCCTAAGTACTCCCTGTTCGAGCTGGAAAACGGC
CGGAAGAGAATGCTGGCCTCTGCCGGCGAACTGCAGAAGGGAAACGAACTGGCCCTGCCCTCCAAATATG
TGAACTTCCTGTACCTGGCCAGCCACTATGAGAAGCTGAAGGGCTCCCCCGAGGATAATGAGCAGAAACA
GCTGTTTGTGGAACAGCACAAGCACTACCTGGACGAGATCATCGAGCAGATCAGCGAGTTCTCCAAGAGA
GTGATCCTGGCCGACGCTAATCTGGACAAAGTGCTGTCCGCCTACAACAAGCACCGGGATAAGCCCATCA
GAGAGCAGGCCGAGAATATCATCCACCTGTTTACCCTGACCAATCTGGGAGCCCCTGCCGCCTTCAAGTA
CTTTGACACCACCATCGACCGGAAGAGGTACACCAGCACCAAAGAGGTGCTGGACGCCACCCTGATCCAC
CAGAGCATCACCGGCCTGTACGAGACACGGATCGACCTGTCTCAGCTGGGAGGCGACAGCCCCAAGAAGA
AGAGAAAGGTGGAGGCCAGCTAAGAATTCCTAGAGCTCGCTGATCAGCCTCGACTGTGCCTTCTAGTTGC
CAGCCATCTGTTGTTTGCCCCTCCCCCGTGCCTTCCTTGACCCTGGAAGGTGCCACTCCCACTGTCCTTT
CCTAATAAAATGAGGAAATTGCATCGCATTGTCTGAGTAGGTGTCATTCTATTCTGGGGGGTGGGGTGGG
GCAGGACAGCAAGGGGGAGGATTGGGAAGAGAATAGCAGGCATGCTGGGGAGCGGCCGCAGGAACCCCTA
GTGATGGAGTTGGCCACTCCCTCTCTGCGCGCTCGCTCGCTCACTGAGGCCGGGCGACCAAAGGTCGCCC
GACGCCCGGGCTTTGCCCGGGCGGCCTCAGTGAGCGAGCGAGCGCGCAGCTGCCTGCAGGGGCGCCTGAT
GCGGTATTTTCTCCTTACGCATCTGTGCGGTATTTCACACCGCATA
[95 nt withheld, positions 4877-4971]
T
[46 nt withheld, positions 4973-5018]
C
[141 nt withheld, positions 5020-5160]
CCTTTGACGTTGGAGTCCACGTTCTTTAATAGTGGACTCTTGTTCCAAACTGGAACAACACTCAACTCTA
TCTCGGGCTATTCTTTTGATTTATAAGGGATTTTGCCGATTTCGGTCTATTGGTTAAAAAATGAGCTGAT
TTAACAAAAATTTAACGCGAATTTTAACAAAATATTAACGTTTACAATTTTATGGTGCACTCTCAGTACA
ATCTGCTCTGATGCCGCATAGTTAAGCCAGCCCCGACACCCGCCAACACCCGCTGACGCGCCCTGACGGG
CTTGTCTGCTCCCGGCATCCGCTTACAGACAAGCTGTGACCGTCTCCGGGAGCTGCATGTGTCAGAGGTT
TTCACCGTCATCACCGAAACGCGCGAGACGAAAGGGCCTCGTGATACGCCTATTTTTATAGGTTAATGTC
ATGATAATAATGGTTTCTTAGACGTCAGGTGGCACTTTTCGGGGAAATGTGCGCGGAACCCCTATTTGTT
TATTTTTCTAAATACATTCAAATATGTATCCGCTCATGAGACAATAACCCTGATAAATGCTTCAATAATA
TTGAAAAAGGAAGAGTATGAGTATTCAACATTTCCGTGTCGCCCTTATTCCCTTTTTTGCGGCATTTTGC
CTTCCTGTTTTTGCTCACCCAGAAACGCTGGTGAAAGTAAAAGATGCTGAAGATCAGTTGGGTGCACGAG
TGGGTTACATCGAACTGGATCTCAACAGCGGTAAGATCCTTGAGAGTTTTCGCCCCGAAGAACGTTTTCC
AATGATGAGCACTTTTAAAGTTCTGCTATGTGGCGCGGTATTATCCCGTATTGACGCCGGGCAAGAGCAA
CTCGGTCGCCGCATACACTATTCTCAGAATGACTTGGTTGAGTACTCACCAGTCACAGAAAAGCATCTTA
CGGATGGCATGACAGTAAGAGAATTATGCAGTGCTGCCATAACCATGAGTGATAACACTGCGGCCAACTT
ACTTCTGACAACGATCGGAGGACCGAAGGAGCTAACCGCTTTTTTGCACAACATGGGGGATCATGTAACT
CGCCTTGATCGTTGGGAACCGGAGCTGAATGAAGCCATACCAAACGACGAGCGTGACACCACGATGCCTG
TAGCAATGGCAACAACGTTGCGCAAACTATTAACTGGCGAACTACTTACTCTAGCTTCCCGGCAACAATT
AATAGACTGGATGGAGGCGGATAAAGTTGCAGGACCACTTCTGCGCTCGGCCCTTCCGGCTGGCTGGTTT
ATTGCTGATAAATCTGGAGCCGGTGAGCGTGGAAGCCGCGGTATCATTGCAGCACTGGGGCCAGATGGTA
AGCCCTCCCGTATCGTAGTTATCTACACGACGGGGAGTCAGGCAACTATGGATGAACGAAATAGACAGAT
CGCTGAGATAGGTGCCTCACTGATTAAGCATTGGTAACTGTCAGACCAAGTTTACTCATATATACTTTAG
ATTGATTTAAAACTTCATTTTTAATTTAAAAGGATCTAGGTGAAGATCCTTTTTGATAATCTCATGACCA
AAATCCCTTAACGTGAGTTTTCGTTCCACTGAGCGTCAGACCCCGTAGAAAAGATCAAAGGATCTTCTTG
AGATCCTTTTTTTCTGCGCGTAATCTGCTGCTTGCAAACAAAAAAACCACCGCTACCAGCGGTGGTTTGT
TTGCCGGATCAAGAGCTACCAACTCTTTTTCCGAAGGTAACTGGCTTCAGCAGAGCGCAGATACCAAATA
CTGTTCTTCTAGTGTAGCCGTAGTTAGGCCACCACTTCAAGAACTCTGTAGCACCGCCTACATACCTCGC
TCTGCTAATCCTGTTACCAGTGGCTGCTGCCAGTGGCGATAAGTCGTGTCTTACCGGGTTGGACTCAAGA
CGATAGTTACCGGATAAGGCGCAGCGGTCGGGCTGAACGGGGGGTTCGTGCACACAGCCCAGCTTGGAGC
GAACGACCTACACCGAACTGAGATACCTACAGCGTGAGCTATGAGAAAGCGCCACGCTTCCCGAAGGGAG
AAAGGCGGACAGGTATCCGGTAAGCGGCAGGGTCGGAACAGGAGAGCGCACGAGGGAGCTTCCAGGGGGA
AACGCCTGGTATCTTTATAGTCCTGTCGGGTTTCGCCACCTCTGACTTGAGCGTCGATTTTTGTGATGCT
CGTCAGGGGGGCGGAGCCTATGGAAAAACGCCAGCAACGCGGCCTTTTTACGGTTCCTGGCCTTTTGCTG
GCCTTTTGCTCACATGTGAGGGCCTATTTCCCATGATTCCTTCATATTTGCATATACGATACAAGGCTGT
TAGAGAGATAATTGGAATTAATTTGACTGTAAACACAAAGATATTAGTACAAAATACGTGACGTAGAAAG
TAATAATTTCTTGGGTAGTTTGCAGTTTTAAAATTATGTTTTAAAATGGACTATCATATGCTTACCGTAA
CTTGAAAGTATTTCGATTTCTTGGCTTTATATATCTTGTGGAAAGGACGAAACACCGTATTAGTCACGCA
TGTATGGTTTTAGAGCTAGAAATAGCAAGTTAAAATAAGGCTAGTCCGTTATCAACTTGAAAAAGTGGCA
CCGAGTCGGTGCTTTTTTGTTTTAGAGCTAGAAATAGCAAGTTAAAATAAGGCTAGTCCGTTTTTAGCGC
GTGCGCCAATTCTGCAGACAAATGGCTCTAGAGGTACCCGTTACATAACTTACGGTAAATGGCCCGCCTG
GCTGACCGCCCAACGACCCCCGCCCATTGACGTCAATAGTAACGCCAATAGGGACTTTCCATTGACGTCA
ATGGGTGGAGTATTTACGGTAAACTGCCCACTTGGCAGTACATCAAGTGTATCATATGCCAAGTACGCCC
CCTATTGACGTCAATGACGGTAAATGGCCCGCCTGGCATTGTGCCCAGTACATGACCTTATGGGACTTTC
CTACTTGGCAGTACATCTACGTATTAGTCATCGCTATTACCATGGTCGAGGTGAGCCCCACGTTCTGCTT
CACTCTCCCCATCTCCCCCCCCTCCCCACCCCCAATTTTGTATTTATTTATTTTTTAATTATTTTGTGCA
GCGATGGGGGCGGGGG
